Addgene plasmid #220731: AiP2141 - pAAV-AiE2333m-minBG-iCre(R297T)-BGHpA
Purpose: AiE2333m is an enhancer sequence, designed to induce cre-dependent recombination in specific populations of brain cells
Depositing lab: Allen Institute for Brain Science & Bosiljka Tasic. Depositing organization: Allen Institute. Publication: A suite of enhancer AAVs and transgenic mouse lines for genetic access to cortical cell types. Ben-Simon Y, Hooper M, Narayan S, Daigle TL, Dwivedi D, Way SW, Oster A, Stafford DA, Mich JK, Taormina MJ, Martinez RA, Opitz-Araya X, Roth JR, Alexander JR, Allen S, Amster A, Arbuckle J, Ayala A, Baker PM, Bakken TE, Barcelli T, Barta S, Bendrick J, Bertagnolli D, Bielstein C, Bishwakarma P, Bowlus J, Boyer G, Brouner K, Casian B, Casper T, Chakka AB, Chakrabarty R, Chance RK, Chavan S, Clark M, Colbert K, Collman F, Daniel S, Departee M, DiValentin P, Donadio N, Dotson N, Egdorf T, Fliss T, Gabitto M, Garcia J, Gary A, Gasperini M, Gloe J, Goldy J, Gore BB, Graybuck L, Greisman N, Haeseleer F, Halterman C, Haradon Z, Hastings SD, Helback O, Ho W, Hockemeyer D, Huang C, Huff S, Hunker A, Johansen N, Jones D, Juneau Z, Kalmbach B, Kannan M, Khem S, Kussick E, Kutsal R, Larsen R, Lee C, Lee AY, Leibly M, Lenz GH, Li S, Liang E, Lusk N, Madigan Z, Malloy J, Malone J, McCue R, Melchor J, Mollenkopf T, Moosman S, Morin E, Newman D, Ng L, Ngo K, Omstead V, Otto S, Oyama A, Pena N, Pham T, Phillips E, Pom CA, Potekhina L, Ransford S, Ray PL, Rette D, Reynoldson C, Rimorin C, Rocha D, Ruiz A, Sanchez REA, Sawyer L, Sedeno-Cortes A, Sevigny JP, Shapovalova N, Shepard N, Shulga L, Sigler AR, Siverts L, Soliman S, Somasundaram S, Staats B, Stewart K, Szelenyi E, Tieu M, Trader C, Tran A, van Velthoven CTJ, Walker M, Wang Y, Weed N, Wirthlin M, Wood T, Wynalda B, Yao Z, Zhou T, Ariza J, Dee N, Reding M, Ronellenfitch K, Mufti S, Sunkin SM, Smith KA, Esposito L, Waters J, Thyagarajan B, Yao S, Lein ES, Zeng H, Levi BP, Ngai J, Ting JT, Tasic B. Cell. 2025 May 16:S0092-8674(25)00513-6. doi: 10.1016/j.cell.2025.05.002. PubMed 40403729.
Backbone
  Vector backbone: pAAV2
  Vector type: AAV
Growth in bacteria
  Bacterial resistance: Ampicillin, 100 μg/mL
  Growth temperature: 37°C
  Growth strain: NEB Stable
  Copy number: High Copy
Gene/Insert
  Gene/Insert name: iCre(R297T)
  Species: Synthetic
  Promoter: minBG
  Cloning method: Gibson Cloning
Terms and licenses: Academic/Nonprofit Terms; Industry Terms: Not Available to Industry
Depositor comments: 5' Cloning Site: MluI (not destroyed), 3' Cloning Site: SgrAI (not destroyed).
How to cite: AiP2141 - pAAV-AiE2333m-minBG-iCre(R297T)-BGHpA was a gift from Allen Institute for Brain Science & Bosiljka Tasic (Addgene plasmid # 220731 ; http://n2t.net/addgene:220731 ; RRID:Addgene_220731)
