[The description below was written by a language model from this plasmid's Addgene catalogue record and pLannotate feature annotations shown in this document.]
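Description:
AiP2141 - pAAV-AiE2333m-minBG-iCre(R297T)-BGHpA is an AAV transfer plasmid built on a pAAV2 backbone, about 4.9 kb in the sequenced record, intended for packaging a recombinant AAV genome that delivers Cre recombinase to defined brain cell populations. In bacteria it is maintained through a high-copy ColE1/pUC-type origin and selected with ampicillin via the bla gene and its own promoter. An f1 phage origin and small remnants of pBR322 bom and rop sequences are also present in the backbone. The payload is bounded by AAV2 inverted terminal repeats, which provide the signals for replication and encapsidation. The annotation finds a complete ITR on the 3' side and only short fragments on the 5' side, a common outcome when annotating these repetitive, structured elements from sequencing data.

Between the ITRs, the AiE2333m enhancer sits upstream of minBG, a minimal promoter (by its name, beta-globin derived) that has little activity on its own, so that transcription depends largely on the cell-type specificity of the enhancer. Neither the enhancer nor the minimal promoter is picked up in the feature table, but they presumably occupy the unannotated stretch preceding the coding sequence. This pair drives iCre(R297T), a synthetic, codon-improved Cre carrying an R297T substitution, followed by the bovine growth hormone polyadenylation signal. The record does not explain the purpose of the mutation. MluI and SgrAI sites, which the depositor lists as the 5' and 3' cloning sites, remain intact. The vector belongs to a suite of enhancer AAVs for genetic access to cortical cell types. It is used to trigger loxP recombination, for example in Cre-dependent reporter mice or co-delivered Cre-dependent vectors, in the cells where the enhancer is active. The specific target population is not stated.
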