Features (pLannotate 1.2.2; 12 found; start..end, strand, type, name):
     12..39      +  repeat_region  AAV2 ITR (fragment): inverted terminal repeat of adeno-associated virus serotype 2 inverted
     68..95      +  repeat_region  AAV2 ITR (fragment): inverted terminal repeat of adeno-associated virus serotype 2 inverted
    832..1857    +  CDS            cre: RECR_BPP1 - Experimental evidence at protein level: Swiss-Prot protein existence level 1. Catalyzes site-specific recombination between two 34-base- pair LOXP sites. Its role is to maintain the phage genome as a monomeric unit-copy plasmid in the lysogenic state. From Escherichia phage P1 (Bacteriophage P1).
   1897..2008    +  polyA_signal   bGH poly(A) signal: bovine growth hormone polyadenylation signal
   2126..2266    +  repeat_region  AAV2 ITR: inverted terminal repeat of adeno-associated virus serotype 2 inverted
   2271..2322    -  misc_feature   bom (fragment): basis of mobility region from pBR322
   2341..2796    +  rep_origin     f1 ori (sequence partly withheld): f1 bacteriophage origin of replication; arrow indicates direction of (+) strand synthesis
   2797..2846    -  misc_feature   bom (fragment): basis of mobility region from pBR322
   2948..2983    -  CDS            rop (fragment): Rop protein, which maintains plasmids at low copy number; rop
   3078..3182    +  promoter       AmpR promoter: bla
   3183..4043    +  CDS            AmpR: β-lactamase; bla; confers resistance to ampicillin, carbenicillin, and related antibiotics
   4214..4802    +  rep_origin     ori: high-copy-number ColE1/pMB1/pBR322/pUC origin of replication
>Addgene plasmid #220731 | AiP2141 - pAAV-AiE2333m-minBG-iCre(R297T)-BGHpA | addgene full sequence | sequence record 471978 | Addgene NGS Result
CCTGCAGGCAGCTGCGCGCTCGCTCGCTCACTGAGGCCGCCCGGGCGTCGGGCGACCTTTGGTCGCCCGG
CCTCAGTGAGCGAGCGAGCGCGCAGAGAGGGAGTGGCCAACTCCATCACTAGGGGTTCCTGCGGCCGCAC
GCGTTGTAAGAGTAATAATCGAGTCTTCTCAAAGATAATGTTCTTTAGGTCACAATGTAAGAATATATGG
TAGTGGGAGAAACTTTTGGTGGGATAGGAGGCTGAAAAATGAGAAGCTACATAAGTACTCTAGTTCTTCA
GTCTTTCTGTAACTGTTTTTTTAGTTGACATTTTTTTTTTTTTTTACTGCAAAGAAGGATATATTTATAT
AGCTGTCAAAGAGGAGACTCGCCACATATGCCATCTGCCCTTCCCAGAACCCACACACTGAGCTGTGTAG
GTGGAACCTCTTCTGGCTGACTTTCTAAGGTTCACACATGTCATCTTTCACATCACCATTTATGAGAAAT
TTCATATCAGCAGAATTTTATGTGTTGTTTAGAAAACACACTCCTTGACATTATCTATTTCCTCAGATTA
GGATTCCTATTTTGATTTATTTTACAATCTGAAAGTTACCCCAAACTGAAGAGGAGGAAGGAGAATAAGG
AGAAGGAAGAAGAGAAGGAAGAGGAGAAGGAGGAGTAGGAGAGGAGGTGAAGTAGGAGGAAGAGGAAGAG
GAAGATTGTGATGAACGGAGCTCGGGCTGGGCATAAAAGTCAGGGCAGAGCCATCTATTGCTTACATTTG
CTTCTGGGATCCAGATCTTTCGAAGCTAGCCACCATGGTGCCCAAGAAGAAGAGGAAAGTCTCCAACCTG
CTGACTGTGCACCAAAACCTGCCTGCCCTCCCTGTGGATGCCACCTCTGATGAAGTCAGGAAGAACCTGA
TGGACATGTTCAGGGACAGGCAGGCCTTCTCTGAACACACCTGGAAGATGCTCCTGTCTGTGTGCAGATC
CTGGGCTGCCTGGTGCAAGCTGAACAACAGGAAATGGTTCCCTGCTGAACCTGAGGATGTGAGGGACTAC
CTCCTGTACCTGCAAGCCAGAGGCCTGGCTGTGAAGACCATCCAACAGCACCTGGGCCAGCTCAACATGC
TGCACAGGAGATCTGGCCTGCCTCGCCCTTCTGACTCCAATGCTGTGTCCCTGGTGATGAGGAGAATCAG
AAAGGAGAATGTGGATGCTGGGGAGAGAGCCAAGCAGGCCCTGGCCTTTGAACGCACTGACTTTGACCAA
GTCAGATCCCTGATGGAGAACTCTGACAGATGCCAGGACATCAGGAACCTGGCCTTCCTGGGCATTGCCT
ACAACACCCTGCTGCGCATTGCCGAAATTGCCAGAATCAGAGTGAAGGACATCTCCCGCACCGATGGTGG
GAGAATGCTGATCCACATTGGCAGGACCAAGACCCTGGTGTCCACAGCTGGTGTGGAGAAGGCCCTGTCC
CTGGGGGTTACCAAGCTGGTGGAGAGATGGATCTCTGTGTCTGGTGTGGCTGATGACCCCAACAACTACC
TGTTCTGCCGGGTCAGAAAGAATGGTGTGGCTGCCCCTTCTGCCACCTCCCAACTGTCCACCCGGGCCCT
GGAAGGGATCTTTGAGGCCACCCACCGCCTGATCTATGGTGCCAAGGATGACTCTGGGCAGAGATACCTG
GCCTGGTCTGGCCACTCTGCCAGAGTGGGTGCTGCCACCGACATGGCCAGGGCTGGTGTGTCCATCCCTG
AAATCATGCAGGCTGGTGGCTGGACCAATGTGAACATTGTGATGAACTACATCAGAAACCTGGACTCTGA
GACTGGGGCCATGGTGAGGCTGCTCGAAGATGGGGACTGAGGCGCGCCGAATTCAAGCTTCTCGAGAGAT
CTTCGACTGTGCCTTCTAGTTGCCAGCCATCTGTTGTTTGCCCCTCCCCCGTGCCTTCCTTGACCCTGGA
AGGTGCCACTCCCACTGTCCTTTCCTAATAAAATGAGGAAATTGCATCGCATTGTCTGAGTAGGTGTCAT
TCTATTCTGGGGGGTGGGGTGGGGCAGGACAGCAAGGGGGAGGATTGGGAAGACAATAGCAGGCATGAGA
TCTCACGTGCGGACCGAGCGGCCGCAGGAACCCCTAGTGATGGAGTTGGCCACTCCCTCTCTGCGCGCTC
GCTCGCTCACTGAGGCCGGGCGACCAAAGGTCGCCCGACGCCCGGGCTTTGCCCGGGCGGCCTCAGTGAG
CGAGCGAGCGCGCAGCTGCCTGCAGGGGCGCCTGATGCGGTATTTTCTCCTTACGCATCTGTGCGGTATT
TCACACCGCATA
[95 nt withheld, positions 2323-2417]
T
[46 nt withheld, positions 2419-2464]
C
[141 nt withheld, positions 2466-2606]
CCTTTGACGTTGGAGTCCACGTTCTTT
[37 nt withheld, positions 2634-2670]
ACTCTATCTCGGGCTATTCTTTTGATTTATAAGGGATTTTGCCGATTTCGGTCTATTGGTTAAAAAATGA
GCTGATTTAACAAAAATTTAACGCGAATTTTAACAAAATATTAACGTTTACAATTTTATGGTGCACTCTC
AGTACAATCTGCTCTGATGCCGCATAGTTAAGCCAGCCCCGACACCCGCCAACACCCGCTGACGCGCCCT
GACGGGCTTGTCTGCTCCCGGCATCCGCTTACAGACAAGCTGTGACCGTCTCCGGGAGCTGCATGTGTCA
GAGGTTTTCACCGTCATCACCGAAACGCGCGAGACGAAAGGGCCTCGTGATACGCCTATTTTTATAGGTT
AATGTCATGATAATAATGGTTTCTTAGACGTCAGGTGGCACTTTTCGGGGAAATGTGCGCGGAACCCCTA
TTTGTTTATTTTTCTAAATACATTCAAATATGTATCCGCTCATGAGACAATAACCCTGATAAATGCTTCA
ATAATATTGAAAAAGGAAGAGTATGAGTATTCAACATTTCCGTGTCGCCCTTATTCCCTTTTTTGCGGCA
TTTTGCCTTCCTGTTTTTGCTCACCCAGAAACGCTGGTGAAAGTAAAAGATGCTGAAGATCAGTTGGGTG
CACGAGTGGGTTACATCGAACTGGATCTCAACAGCGGTAAGATCCTTGAGAGTTTTCGCCCCGAAGAACG
TTTTCCAATGATGAGCACTTTTAAAGTTCTGCTATGTGGCGCGGTATTATCCCGTATTGACGCCGGGCAA
GAGCAACTCGGTCGCCGCATACACTATTCTCAGAATGACTTGGTTGAGTACTCACCAGTCACAGAAAAGC
ATCTTACGGATGGCATGACAGTAAGAGAATTATGCAGTGCTGCCATAACCATGAGTGATAACACTGCGGC
CAACTTACTTCTGACAACGATCGGAGGACCGAAGGAGCTAACCGCTTTTTTGCACAACATGGGGGATCAT
GTAACTCGCCTTGATCGTTGGGAACCGGAGCTGAATGAAGCCATACCAAACGACGAGCGTGACACCACGA
TGCCTGTAGCAATGGCAACAACGTTGCGCAAACTATTAACTGGCGAACTACTTACTCTAGCTTCCCGGCA
ACAATTAATAGACTGGATGGAGGCGGATAAAGTTGCAGGACCACTTCTGCGCTCGGCCCTTCCGGCTGGC
TGGTTTATTGCTGATAAATCTGGAGCCGGTGAGCGTGGGTCTCGCGGTATCATTGCAGCACTGGGGCCAG
ATGGTAAGCCCTCCCGTATCGTAGTTATCTACACGACGGGGAGTCAGGCAACTATGGATGAACGAAATAG
ACAGATCGCTGAGATAGGTGCCTCACTGATTAAGCATTGGTAACTGTCAGACCAAGTTTACTCATATATA
CTTTAGATTGATTTAAAACTTCATTTTTAATTTAAAAGGATCTAGGTGAAGATCCTTTTTGATAATCTCA
TGACCAAAATCCCTTAACGTGAGTTTTCGTTCCACTGAGCGTCAGACCCCGTAGAAAAGATCAAAGGATC
TTCTTGAGATCCTTTTTTTCTGCGCGTAATCTGCTGCTTGCAAACAAAAAAACCACCGCTACCAGCGGTG
GTTTGTTTGCCGGATCAAGAGCTACCAACTCTTTTTCCGAAGGTAACTGGCTTCAGCAGAGCGCAGATAC
CAAATACTGTTCTTCTAGTGTAGCCGTAGTTAGGCCACCACTTCAAGAACTCTGTAGCACCGCCTACATA
CCTCGCTCTGCTAATCCTGTTACCAGTGGCTGCTGCCAGTGGCGATAAGTCGTGTCTTACCGGGTTGGAC
TCAAGACGATAGTTACCGGATAAGGCGCAGCGGTCGGGCTGAACGGGGGGTTCGTGCACACAGCCCAGCT
TGGAGCGAACGACCTACACCGAACTGAGATACCTACAGCGTGAGCTATGAGAAAGCGCCACGCTTCCCGA
AGGGAGAAAGGCGGACAGGTATCCGGTAAGCGGCAGGGTCGGAACAGGAGAGCGCACGAGGGAGCTTCCA
GGGGGAAACGCCTGGTATCTTTATAGTCCTGTCGGGTTTCGCCACCTCTGACTTGAGCGTCGATTTTTGT
GATGCTCGTCAGGGGGGCGGAGCCTATGGAAAAACGCCAGCAACGCGGCCTTTTTACGGTTCCTGGCCTT
TTGCTGGCCTTTTGCTCACATGT
